>Addgene plasmid #154013 | iOn-CAG∞MCS | addgene full sequence | sequence record 307168 | Addgene NGS Result
CCAATGATATCATTTAAATGTCGACATTGATTATTGACTAGTTATTAATAGTAATCAATTACGGGGTCAT
TAGTTCATAGCCCATATATGGAGTTCCGCGTTACATAACTTACGGTAAATGGCCCGCCTGGCTGACCGCC
CAACGACCCCCGCCCATTGACGTCAATAATGACGTATGTTCCCATAGTAACGCCAATAGGGACTTTCCAT
TGACGTCAATGGGTGGAGTATTTACGGTAAACTGCCCACTTGGCAGTACATCAAGTGTATCATATGCCAA
GTACGCCCCCTATTGACGTCAATGACGGTAAATGGCCCGCCTGGCATTATGCCCAGTACATGACCTTATG
GGACTTTCCTACTTGGCAGTACATCTACGTATTAGTCATCGCTATTACCATGGTCGAGGTGAGCCCCACG
TTCTGCTTCACTCTCCCCATCTCCCCCCCCTCCCCACCCCCAATTTTGTATTTATTTATTTTTTAATTAT
TTTGTGCAGCGATGGGGGCGGGGGGGGGGGGGGGGCGCGCCRGGGGGGGGGGGGGGGGGGGGGGGGGGGG
GSGGGGSGRGGCGGAGAGGTGCGGCGGCAGCCAATCAGAGCGGCGCGCTCCGAAAGTTTCCTTTTATGGC
GAGGCGGCGGCGGCGGCGGCCCTATAAAAAGCGAAGCGCGCGGCGGGCGGGAGTCGCTGCGCGCTGCCTT
CGCCCCGTGCCCCGCTCCGCCGCCGCCTCGCGCCGCCCGCCCCGGCTCTGACTGACCGCGTTACTCCCAC
AGGTGAGCGGGCGGGACGGCCCTTCTCCTCCGGGCTGTAATTAGCGCTTGGTTTAATGACGGCTTGTTTC
TTTTCTGTGGCTGCGTGAAAGCCTTGAGGGGCTCCGGGAGGGCCCTTTGTGCGGGGGGAGCGGCTCGGGG
GGTGCGTGCGTGTGTGTGTGCGTGGGGAGCGCCGCGTGCGGCTCCGCGCTGCCCGGCGGCTGTGAGCGCT
GCGGGCGCGGCGCGGGGCTTTGTGCGCTCCGCAGTGTGCGCGAGGGGAGCGCGGCCGGGGGCGGTGCCCC
GCGGTGCGGGGGGGGCTGCGAGGGGAACAAAGGCTGCGTGCGGGGTGTGTGCGTGGGGGGGTGAGCAGGG
GGTGTGGGCGCGTCGGTCGGGCTGCAACCCCCCCTGCACCCCCCTCCCCGAGTTGCTGAGCACGGCCCGG
CTTCGGGTGCGGGGCTCCGTACGGGGCGTGGCGCGGGGCTCGCCGTGCCGGGCGGGGGGTGGCGGCAGGT
GGGGGTGCCGGGCGGGGCGGGGCCGCCTCGGGCCGGGGRGGGCTCGGGGGRGGGGCGCGGCGGCCCCCGG
AGCGCCGGCGGCTGTCGAGGCGCGGCGAGCCGCAGCCATTGCCTTTTATGGTAATCGTGCGAGAGGGCGC
AGGGACTTCCTTTGTCCCAAATCTGTGCGGAGCCGAAATCTGGGAGGCGCCGCCGCACCCCCTCTAGCGG
GCGCGGGGCGAAGCGGTGCGGCGCCGGCAGGAAGGAAATGGGCGGGGAGGGCCTTCGTGCGTCGCCGCGC
CGCCGTCCCCTTCTCCCTCTCCAGCCTCGGGGCTGTCCGCGGGGGGACGGCTGCCTTCGGGGGGGACGGG
GCAGGGCGGGGTTCGGCTTCTGGCGTGTGACCGGCGGCTCTAGAGCCTCTGCTAACCATGTTCATGCCTT
CTTCTTTTTCCTACAGCTCCTGGGCAACGTGCTGGTTATTGTGCTGTCTCATCATTTTGGCAAAGAATTC
TCGCGATTAACCCTAGAAAGATAGTCTGCGTAAAATTGACGCATGCATCAATTGTAACTGCGGTTTAAAC
TCCCCAGCATGCCTGCTATTGTCTTCCCAATCCTCCCCCTTGCTGTCCTGCCCCACCCCACCCCCCAGAA
TAGAATGACACCTACTCAGACAATGCGATGCAATTTCCTCATTTTATTAGGAAAGGACAGTGAGAGTGGC
ACCTTCCAGGGTCAAGGAAGGCACGGGGGAGGGGCAAACAACAGATGGCTGGCAACTAGAAGGCACTAAA
GTCGGATCCTCGAGTGGCCACCTAGGCCCGGGCTAATCACTTAATTAACCCTAGAAAGATAATCATATTG
TGACGTACGTTAAAGATAATCATGCGTAAAATTGACGCATGTCCGGAGCCGTAGATATCGGAAAGAACAT
GTGAGCAAAAGGCCAGCAAAAGGCCAGGAACCGTAAAAAGGCCGCGTTGCTGGCGTTTTTCCATAGGCTC
CGCCCCCCTGACGAGCATCACAAAAATCGACGCTCAAGTCAGAGGTGGCGAAACCCGACAGGACTATAAA
GATACCAGGCGTTTCCCCCTGGAAGCTCCCTCGTGCGCTCTCCTGTTCCGACCCTGCCGCTTACCGGATA
CCTGTCCGCCTTTCTCCCTTCGGGAAGCGTGGCGCTTTCTCATAGCTCACGCTGTAGGTATCTCAGTTCG
GTGTAGGTCGTTCGCTCCAAGCTGGGCTGTGTGCACGAACCCCCCGTTCAGCCCGACCGCTGCGCCTTAT
CCGGTAACTATCGTCTTGAGTCCAACCCGGTAAGACACGACTTATCGCCACTGGCAGCAGCCACTGGTAA
CAGGATTAGCAGAGCGAGGTATGTAGGCGGTGCTACAGAGTTCTTGAAGTGGTGGCCTAACTACGGCTAC
ACTAGAAGAACAGTATTTGGTATCTGCGCTCTGCTGAAGCCAGTTACCTTCGGAAAAAGAGTTGGTAGCT
CTTGATCCGGCAAACAAACCACCGCTGGTAGCGGTGGTTTTTTTGTTTGCAAGCAGCAGATTACGCGCAG
AAAAAAAGGATCTCAAGAAGATCCTTTGATCTTTTCTACGGGGTCTGACGCTCAGTGGAACGAAAACTCA
CGTTAAGGGATTTTGGTCATGAGATTATCAAAAAGGATCTTCACCTAGATCCTTTTAAATTAAAAATGAA
GTTTTAAATCAATCTAAAGTATATATGAGTAAACTTGGTCTGACAGTTACCAATGCTTAATCAGTGAGGC
ACCTATCTCAGCGATCTGTCTATTTCGTTCATCCATAGTTGCCTGACTCCCCGTCGTGTAGATAACTACG
ATACGGGAGGGCTTACCATCTGGCCCCAGTGCTGCAATGATACCGCGAGACCCACGCTCACCGGCTCCAG
ATTTATCAGCAATAAACCAGCCAGCCGGAAGGGCCGAGCGCAGAAGTGGTCCTGCAACTTTATCCGCCTC
CATCCAGTCTATTAATTGTTGCCGGGAAGCTAGAGTAAGTAGTTCGCCAGTTAATAGTTTGCGCAACGTT
GTTGCCATTGCTACAGGCATCGTGGTGTCACGCTCGTCGTTTGGTATGGCTTCATTCAGCTCCGGTTCCC
AACGATCAAGGCGAGTTACATGATCCCCCATGTTGTGCAAAAAAGCGGTTAGCTCCTTCGGTCCTCCGAT
CGTTGTCAGAAGTAAGTTGGCCGCAGTGTTATCACTCATGGTTATGGCAGCACTGCATAATTCTCTTACT
GTCATGCCATCCGTAAGATGCTTTTCTGTGACTGGTGAGTACTCAACCAAGTCATTCTGAGAATAGTGTA
TGCGGCGACCGAGTTGCTCTTGCCCGGCGTCAATACGGGATAATACCGCGCCACATAGCAGAACTTTAAA
AGTGCTCATCATTGGAAAACGTTCTTCGGGGCGAAAACTCTCAAGGATCTTACCGCTGTTGAGATCCAGT
TCGATGTAACCCACTCGTGCACCCAACTGATCTTCAGCATCTTTTACTTTCACCAGCGTTTCTGGGTGAG
CAAAAACAGGAAGGCAAAATGCCGCAAAAAAGGGAATAAGGGCGACACGGAAATGTTGAATACTCATACT
CTTCCTTTTTCAATATTATTGAAGCATTTATCAGGGTTATTGTCTCATGAGCGGATACATATTTGAATGT
ATTTAGAAAAATAAACAAATAGGGGTTCCGCGCACATTTCCCCGAAAAGTGCCACCTGACGTC
Features (pLannotate 1.2.2; 8 found; start..end, strand, type, name):
     23..402     +  enhancer       CMV enhancer: human cytomegalovirus immediate early enhancer
    404..679     +  promoter       chicken β-actin promoter: No description available
    680..1696    +  intron         chimeric intron: chimera between introns from chicken β-actin and rabbit β-globin
   1694..1753    +  CDS            HBB (fragment): HBB_LEPEU - Experimental evidence at protein level: Swiss-Prot protein existence level 1. Involved in oxygen transport from the lung to the various peripheral tissues. From Lepus europaeus (European hare).
   1821..2026    -  polyA_signal   bGH poly(A) signal: bovine growth hormone polyadenylation signal
   2228..2816    -  rep_origin     ori: high-copy-number ColE1/pMB1/pBR322/pUC origin of replication
   2987..3847    -  CDS            AmpR: β-lactamase; bla; confers resistance to ampicillin, carbenicillin, and related antibiotics
   3848..3952    -  promoter       AmpR promoter: bla
