>Addgene plasmid #154013 | iOn-CAG∞MCS | depositor full sequence | sequence record 308115 | Depositor's Sequence
CCAATGATATCATTTAAATGTCGACATTGATTATTGACTAGTTATTAATAGTAATCAATTACGGGGTCAT
TAGTTCATAGCCCATATATGGAGTTCCGCGTTACATAACTTACGGTAAATGGCCCGCCTGGCTGACCGCC
CAACGACCCCCGCCCATTGACGTCAATAATGACGTATGTTCCCATAGTAACGCCAATAGGGACTTTCCAT
TGACGTCAATGGGTGGACTATTTACGGTAAACTGCCCACTTGGCAGTACATCAAGTGTATCATATGCCAA
GTACGCCCCCTATTGACGTCAATGACGGTAAATGGCCCGCCTGGCATTATGCCCAGTACATGACCTTATG
GGACTTTCCTACTTGGCAGTACATCTACGTATTAGTCATCGCTATTACCATGGGTCGAGGTGAGCCCCAC
GTTCTGCTTCACTCTCCCCATCTCCCCCCCCTCCCCACCCCCAATTTTGTATTTATTTATTTTTTAATTA
TTTTGTGCAGCGATGGGGGCGGGGGGGGGGGGGGCGCGCGCCAGGCGGGGCGGGGCGGGGCGAGGGGCGG
GGCGGGGCGAGGCGGAGAGGTGCGGCGGCAGCCAATCAGAGCGGCGCGCTCCGAAAGTTTCCTTTTATGG
CGAGGCGGCGGCGGCGGCGGCCCTATAAAAAGCGAAGCGCGCGGCGGGCGGGAGTCGCTGCGTTGCCTTC
GCCCCGTGCCCCGCTCCGCGCCGCCTCGCGCCGCCCGCCCCGGCTCTGACTGACCGCGTTACTCCCACAG
GTGAGCGGGCGGGACGGCCCTTCTCCTCCGGGCTGTAATTAGCGCTTGGTTTAATGACGGCTCGTTTCTT
TTCTGTGGCTGCGTGAAAGCCTTAAAGGGCTCCGGGAGGGCCCTTTGTGCGGGGGGGAGCGGCTCGGGGG
GTGCGTGCGTGTGTGTGTGCGTGGGGAGCGCCGCGTGCGGCCCGCGCTGCCCGGCGGCTGTGAGCGCTGC
GGGCGCGGCGCGGGGCTTTGTGCGCTCCGCGTGTGCGCGAGGGGAGCGCGGCCGGGGGCGGTGCCCCGCG
GTGCGGGGGGGCTGCGAGGGGAACAAAGGCTGCGTGCGGGGTGTGTGCGTGGGGGGGTGAGCAGGGGGTG
TGGGCGCGGCGGTCGGGCTGTAACCCCCCCCTGCACCCCCCTCCCCGAGTTGCTGAGCACGGCCCGGCTT
CGGGTGCGGGGCTCCGTGCGGGGCGTGGCGCGGGGCTCGCCGTGCCGGGCGGGGGGTGGCGGCAGGTGGG
GGTGCCGGGCGGGGCGGGGCCGCCTCGGGCCGGGGAGGGCTCGGGGGAGGGGCGCGGCGGCCCCGGAGCG
CCGGCGGCTGTCGAGGCGCGGCGAGCCGCAGCCATTGCCTTTTATGGTAATCGTGCGAGAGGGCGCAGGG
ACTTCCTTTGTCCCAAATCTGGCGGAGCCGAAATCTGGGAGGCGCCGCCGCACCCCCTCTAGCGGGCGCG
GGCGAAGCGGTGCGGCGCCGGCAGGAAGGAAATGGGCGGGGAGGGCCTTCGTGCGTCGCCGCGCCGCCGT
CCCCTTCTCCATCTCCAGCCTCGGGGCTGCCGCAGGGGGACGGCTGCCTTCGGGGGGGACGGGGCAGGGC
GGGGTTCGGCTTCTGGCGTGTGACCGGCGGCTCTAGAGCCTCTGCTAACCATGTTCATGCCTTCTTCTTT
TTCCTACAGCTCCTGGGCAACGTGCTGGTTATTGTGCTGTCTCATCATTTTGGCAAAGAATTCTCGCGAT
TAACCCTAGAAAGATAGTCTGCGTAAAATTGACGCATGCATCAATTGTAACTGCGGTTTAAACTCCCCAG
CATGCCTGCTATTGTCTTCCCAATCCTCCCCCTTGCTGTCCTGCCCCACCCCACCCCCCAGAATAGAATG
ACACCTACTCAGACAATGCGATGCAATTTCCTCATTTTATTAGGAAAGGACAGTGAGAGTGGCACCTTCC
AGGGTCAAGGAAGGCACGGGGGAGGGGCAAACAACAGATGGCTGGCAACTAGAAGGCACTAAAGTCGGAT
CCTCGAGTGGCCACCTAGGCCCGGGCTAATCACTTAATTAACCCTAGAAAGATAATCATATTGTGACGTA
CGTTAAAGATAATCATGCGTAAAATTGACGCATGTCCGGAGCCGTAGATATCGGAAAGAACATGTGAGCA
AAAGGCCAGCAAAAGGCCAGGAACCGTAAAAAGGCCGCGTTGCTGGCGTTTTTCCATAGGCTCCGCCCCC
CTGACGAGCATCACAAAAATCGACGCTCAAGTCAGAGGTGGCGAAACCCGACAGGACTATAAAGATACCA
GGCGTTTCCCCCTGGAAGCTCCCTCGTGCGCTCTCCTGTTCCGACCCTGCCGCTTACCGGATACCTGTCC
GCCTTTCTCCCTTCGGGAAGCGTGGCGCTTTCTCATAGCTCACGCTGTAGGTATCTCAGTTCGGTGTAGG
TCGTTCGCTCCAAGCTGGGCTGTGTGCACGAACCCCCCGTTCAGCCCGACCGCTGCGCCTTATCCGGTAA
CTATCGTCTTGAGTCCAACCCGGTAAGACACGACTTATCGCCACTGGCAGCAGCCACTGGTAACAGGATT
AGCAGAGCGAGGTATGTAGGCGGTGCTACAGAGTTCTTGAAGTGGTGGCCTAACTACGGCTACACTAGAA
GAACAGTATTTGGTATCTGCGCTCTGCTGAAGCCAGTTACCTTCGGAAAAAGAGTTGGTAGCTCTTGATC
CGGCAAACAAACCACCGCTGGTAGCGGTGGTTTTTTTGTTTGCAAGCAGCAGATTACGCGCAGAAAAAAA
GGATCTCAAGAAGATCCTTTGATCTTTTCTACGGGGTCTGACGCTCAGTGGAACGAAAACTCACGTTAAG
GGATTTTGGTCATGAGATTATCAAAAAGGATCTTCACCTAGATCCTTTTAAATTAAAAATGAAGTTTTAA
ATCAATCTAAAGTATATATGAGTAAACTTGGTCTGACAGTTACCAATGCTTAATCAGTGAGGCACCTATC
TCAGCGATCTGTCTATTTCGTTCATCCATAGTTGCCTGACTCCCCGTCGTGTAGATAACTACGATACGGG
AGGGCTTACCATCTGGCCCCAGTGCTGCAATGATACCGCGAGACCCACGCTCACCGGCTCCAGATTTATC
AGCAATAAACCAGCCAGCCGGAAGGGCCGAGCGCAGAAGTGGTCCTGCAACTTTATCCGCCTCCATCCAG
TCTATTAATTGTTGCCGGGAAGCTAGAGTAAGTAGTTCGCCAGTTAATAGTTTGCGCAACGTTGTTGCCA
TTGCTACAGGCATCGTGGTGTCACGCTCGTCGTTTGGTATGGCTTCATTCAGCTCCGGTTCCCAACGATC
AAGGCGAGTTACATGATCCCCCATGTTGTGCAAAAAAGCGGTTAGCTCCTTCGGTCCTCCGATCGTTGTC
AGAAGTAAGTTGGCCGCAGTGTTATCACTCATGGTTATGGCAGCACTGCATAATTCTCTTACTGTCATGC
CATCCGTAAGATGCTTTTCTGTGACTGGTGAGTACTCAACCAAGTCATTCTGAGAATAGTGTATGCGGCG
ACCGAGTTGCTCTTGCCCGGCGTCAATACGGGATAATACCGCGCCACATAGCAGAACTTTAAAAGTGCTC
ATCATTGGAAAACGTTCTTCGGGGCGAAAACTCTCAAGGATCTTACCGCTGTTGAGATCCAGTTCGATGT
AACCCACTCGTGCACCCAACTGATCTTCAGCATCTTTTACTTTCACCAGCGTTTCTGGGTGAGCAAAAAC
AGGAAGGCAAAATGCCGCAAAAAAGGGAATAAGGGCGACACGGAAATGTTGAATACTCATACTCTTCCTT
TTTCAATATTATTGAAGCATTTATCAGGGTTATTGTCTCATGAGCGGATACATATTTGAATGTATTTAGA
AAAATAAACAAATAGGGGTTCCGCGCACATTTCCCCGAAAAGTGCCACCTGACGTC
Features (pLannotate 1.2.2; 8 found; start..end, strand, type, name):
     23..402     +  enhancer       CMV enhancer: human cytomegalovirus immediate early enhancer
    405..680     +  promoter       chicken β-actin promoter: No description available
    681..1689    +  intron         chimeric intron: chimera between introns from chicken β-actin and rabbit β-globin
   1687..1746    +  CDS            HBB (fragment): HBB_LEPEU - Experimental evidence at protein level: Swiss-Prot protein existence level 1. Involved in oxygen transport from the lung to the various peripheral tissues. From Lepus europaeus (European hare).
   1814..2019    -  polyA_signal   bGH poly(A) signal: bovine growth hormone polyadenylation signal
   2221..2809    -  rep_origin     ori: high-copy-number ColE1/pMB1/pBR322/pUC origin of replication
   2980..3840    -  CDS            AmpR: β-lactamase; bla; confers resistance to ampicillin, carbenicillin, and related antibiotics
   3841..3945    -  promoter       AmpR promoter: bla
