[The description below was written by a language model from this plasmid's Addgene catalogue record and pLannotate feature annotations shown in this document.]
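Description:
iOn-CAG∞MCS is a small (about 4 kb) mammalian expression vector built on the pUC57 mini backbone. It is an empty cloning version of the iOn "integration-coupled" transcriptional switch. In bacteria it is maintained at high copy from a ColE1/pUC-type origin and selected with ampicillin through a β-lactamase gene driven by its own bla promoter.

The payload is a synthetic multi-cloning site into which a gene of interest can be inserted for expression from the CAG promoter. The feature tables show the full composite CAG unit on the forward strand: CMV immediate-early enhancer, chicken β-actin promoter, and the chimeric chicken β-actin/rabbit β-globin intron. The short "HBB fragment" annotated at the end of the intron is most likely residual β-globin exon sequence that belongs to CAG rather than a real coding insert. A bovine growth hormone polyadenylation signal lies just downstream but on the opposite strand, so it faces the promoter. This arrangement fits the stated switch concept, in which promoter and expression cassette are not productively aligned in the episomal plasmid and become so only after genomic integration. The record does not spell out this mechanism. The automated annotation also does not identify the MCS itself or any transposon terminal repeats or other integration elements, so the unannotated stretches may hold parts that are not described here.

The two sequence records (the repository's sequencing result and the depositor's sequence) differ by only a few nucleotides in length, mainly within the intron, and give identical feature sets. According to the associated publication title, the system is used to read out stable transgenesis directly, for example in neural stem cells.
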