Addgene plasmid #154013: iOn-CAG∞MCS
Purpose: Expression vector based on the iOn integration-coupled transcriptional switch (Kumamoto et al bioRxiv 2019), equipped with an MCS to clone-in genes of interest and express it from a CAG promoter
Depositing lab: Jean Livet. Depositing organization: INSERM U968, Institut de la Vision. Publication: Direct Readout of Neural Stem Cell Transgenesis with an Integration-Coupled Gene Expression Switch. Kumamoto T, Maurinot F, Barry-Martinet R, Vaslin C, Vandormael-Pournin S, Le M, Lerat M, Niculescu D, Cohen-Tannoudji M, Rebsam A, Loulier K, Nedelec S, Tozer S, Livet J. Neuron. 2020 Aug 19;107(4):617-630.e6. doi: 10.1016/j.neuron.2020.05.038. Epub 2020 Jun 18. PubMed 32559415.
Backbone
  Vector backbone: pUC57 mini
  Vector type: Mammalian Expression
Growth in bacteria
  Bacterial resistance: Ampicillin, 100 μg/mL
  Growth temperature: 37°C
  Growth strain: DH5alpha
  Copy number: High Copy
Gene/Insert
  Gene/Insert name: MCS (alt name: multi-cloning site)
  Species: Synthetic
  Promoter: CAG
  Cloning method: Unknown
  Sequencing primers: 5′ n/a
Terms and licenses: Academic/Nonprofit Terms; Industry Terms: Not Available to Industry
How to cite: iOn-CAG∞MCS was a gift from Jean Livet (Addgene plasmid # 154013 ; http://n2t.net/addgene:154013 ; RRID:Addgene_154013)
